>Addgene plasmid #168305 | AAV-U6-sgRNA-EF1α-sakkhCas9-HA-NLS-polyA-CBh-EGFP-polyA | addgene full sequence | sequence record 331487 | Addgene NGS Result
GGGGGGCGCGCGCCAGGCGGGGCGGGGCGGGGCGAGGGGCGGGGCGGGGCGAGGCGGAGAGGTGCGGCGG
CAGCCAATCAGAGCGGCGCGCTCCGAAAGTTTCCTTTTATGGCGAGGCGGCGGCGGCGGCGGCCCTATAA
AAAGCGAAGCGCGCGGCGGGCGGGAGTCGCTGCGCGCTGCCTTCGCCCCGTGCCCCGCTCCGCCGCCGCC
TCGCGCCGCCCGCCCCGGCTCTGACTGACCGCGTTACTCCCACAGGTGAGCGGGCGGGACGGCCCTTCTC
CTCCGGGCTGTAATTAGCTGAGCAAGAGGTAAGGGTTTAAGGGATGGTTGGTTGGTGGGGTATTAATGTT
TAATTACCTGGAGCACCTGCCTGAAATCACTTTTTTTCAGGTTGGACCGGCCGCTAGCATGGTGAGCAAG
GGCGAGGAGCTGTTCACCGGGGTGGTGCCCATCCTGGTCGAGCTGGACGGCGACGTAAACGGCCACAAGT
TCAGCGTGTCCGGCGAGGGCGAGGGCGATGCCACCTACGGCAAGCTGACCCTGAAGTTCATCTGCACCAC
CGGCAAGCTGCCCGTGCCCTGGCCCACCCTCGTGACCACCCTGACCTACGGCGTGCAGTGCTTCAGCCGC
TACCCCGACCACATGAAGCAGCACGACTTCTTCAAGTCCGCCATGCCCGAAGGCTACGTCCAGGAGCGCA
CCATCTTCTTCAAGGACGACGGCAACTACAAGACCCGCGCCGAGGTGAAGTTCGAGGGCGACACCCTGGT
GAACCGCATCGAGCTGAAGGGCATCGACTTCAAGGAGGACGGCAACATCCTGGGGCACAAGCTGGAGTAC
AACTACAACAGCCACAACGTCTATATCATGGCCGACAAGCAGAAGAACGGCATCAAGGTGAACTTCAAGA
TCCGCCACAACATCGAGGACGGCAGCGTGCAGCTCGCCGACCACTACCAGCAGAACACCCCCATCGGCGA
CGGCCCCGTGCTGCTGCCCGACAACCACTACCTGAGCACCCAGTCCGCCCTGAGCAAAGACCCCAACGAG
AAGCGCGATCACATGGTCCTGCTGGAGTTCGTGACCGCCGCCGGGATCACTCTCGGCATGGACGAGCTGT
ACAAGTAAGGTACCCTGTGCCTTCTAGTTGCCAGCCATCTGTTGTTTGCCCCTCCCCCGTGCCTTCCTTG
ACCCTGGAAGGTGCCACTCCCACTGTCCTTTCCTAATAAAATGAGGAAATTGCATCGCATTGTCTGAGTA
GGTGTCATTCTATTCTGGGGGGTGGGGTGGGGCAGGACAGCAAGGGGGAGGATTGGGAAGAGAATAGCAG
GCATGCTGGGGAGCGGCCGCAGGAACCCCTAGTGATGGAGTTGGCCACTCCCTCTCTGCGCGCTCGCTCG
CTCACTGAGGCCGGGCGACCAAAGGTCGCCCGACGCCCGGGCTTTGCCCGGGCGGCCTCAGTGAGCGAGC
GAGCGCGCAGCTGCCTGCAGGGGCGCCTGATGCGGTATTTTCTCCTTACGCATCTGTGCGGTATTTCACA
CCGCATA
[95 nt withheld, positions 1548-1642]
T
[46 nt withheld, positions 1644-1689]
C
[141 nt withheld, positions 1691-1831]
CCTTTGACGTTGGAGTCCACGTTCTTT
[37 nt withheld, positions 1859-1895]
ACTCTATCTCGGGCTATTCTTTTGATTTATAAGGGATTTTGCCGATTTCGGTCTATTGGTTAAAAAATGA
GCTGATTTAACAAAAATTTAACGCGAATTTTAACAAAATATTAACGTTTACAATTTTATGGTGCACTCTC
AGTACAATCTGCTCTGATGCCGCATAGTTAAGCCAGCCCCGACACCCGCCAACACCCGCTGACGCGCCCT
GACGGGCTTGTCTGCTCCCGGCATCCGCTTACAGACAAGCTGTGACCGTCTCCGGGAGCTGCATGTGTCA
GAGGTTTTCACCGTCATCACCGAAACGCGCGAGACGAAAGGGCCTCGTGATACGCCTATTTTTATAGGTT
AATGTCATGATAATAATGGTTTCTTAGACGTCAGGTGGCACTTTTCGGGGAAATGTGCGCGGAACCCCTA
TTTGTTTATTTTTCTAAATACATTCAAATATGTATCCGCTCATGAGACAATAACCCTGATAAATGCTTCA
ATAATATTGAAAAAGGAAGAGTATGAGTATTCAACATTTCCGTGTCGCCCTTATTCCCTTTTTTGCGGCA
TTTTGCCTTCCTGTTTTTGCTCACCCAGAAACGCTGGTGAAAGTAAAAGATGCTGAAGATCAGTTGGGTG
CACGAGTGGGTTACATCGAACTGGATCTCAACAGCGGTAAGATCCTTGAGAGTTTTCGCCCCGAAGAACG
TTTTCCAATGATGAGCACTTTTAAAGTTCTGCTATGTGGCGCGGTATTATCCCGTATTGACGCCGGGCAA
GAGCAACTCGGTCGCCGCATACACTATTCTCAGAATGACTTGGTTGAGTACTCACCAGTCACAGAAAAGC
ATCTTACGGATGGCATGACAGTAAGAGAATTATGCAGTGCTGCCATAACCATGAGTGATAACACTGCGGC
CAACTTACTTCTGACAACGATCGGAGGACCGAAGGAGCTAACCGCTTTTTTGCACAACATGGGGGATCAT
GTAACTCGCCTTGATCGTTGGGAACCGGAGCTGAATGAAGCCATACCAAACGACGAGCGTGACACCACGA
TGCCTGTAGCAATGGCAACAACGTTGCGCAAACTATTAACTGGCGAACTACTTACTCTAGCTTCCCGGCA
ACAATTAATAGACTGGATGGAGGCGGATAAAGTTGCAGGACCACTTCTGCGCTCGGCCCTTCCGGCTGGC
TGGTTTATTGCTGATAAATCTGGAGCCGGTGAGCGTGGAAGCCGCGGTATCATTGCAGCACTGGGGCCAG
ATGGTAAGCCCTCCCGTATCGTAGTTATCTACACGACGGGGAGTCAGGCAACTATGGATGAACGAAATAG
ACAGATCGCTGAGATAGGTGCCTCACTGATTAAGCATTGGTAACTGTCAGACCAAGTTTACTCATATATA
CTTTAGATTGATTTAAAACTTCATTTTTAATTTAAAAGGATCTAGGTGAAGATCCTTTTTGATAATCTCA
TGACCAAAATCCCTTAACGTGAGTTTTCGTTCCACTGAGCGTCAGACCCCGTAGAAAAGATCAAAGGATC
TTCTTGAGATCCTTTTTTTCTGCGCGTAATCTGCTGCTTGCAAACAAAAAAACCACCGCTACCAGCGGTG
GTTTGTTTGCCGGATCAAGAGCTACCAACTCTTTTTCCGAAGGTAACTGGCTTCAGCAGAGCGCAGATAC
CAAATACTGTTCTTCTAGTGTAGCCGTAGTTAGGCCACCACTTCAAGAACTCTGTAGCACCGCCTACATA
CCTCGCTCTGCTAATCCTGTTACCAGTGGCTGCTGCCAGTGGCGATAAGTCGTGTCTTACCGGGTTGGAC
TCAAGACGATAGTTACCGGATAAGGCGCAGCGGTCGGGCTGAACGGGGGGTTCGTGCACACAGCCCAGCT
TGGAGCGAACGACCTACACCGAACTGAGATACCTACAGCGTGAGCTATGAGAAAGCGCCACGCTTCCCGA
AGGGAGAAAGGCGGACAGGTATCCGGTAAGCGGCAGGGTCGGAACAGGAGAGCGCACGAGGGAGCTTCCA
GGGGGAAACGCCTGGTATCTTTATAGTCCTGTCGGGTTTCGCCACCTCTGACTTGAGCGTCGATTTTTGT
GATGCTCGTCAGGGGGGCGGAGCCTATGGAAAAACGCCAGCAACGCGGCCTTTTTACGGTTCCTGGCCTT
TTGCTGGCCTTTTGCTCACATGTCCTGCAGGCAGCTGCGCGCTCGCTCGCTCACTGAGGCCGCCCGGGCG
TCGGGCGACCTTTGGTCGCCCGGCCTCAGTGAGCGAGCGAGCGCGCAGAGAGGGAGTGGCCAACTCCATC
ACTAGGGGTTCCTGCGGCCTCTAGAGAGGGCCTATTTCCCATGATTCCTTCATATTTGCATATACGATAC
AAGGCTGTTAGAGAGATAATTGGAATTAATTTGACTGTAAACACAAAGATATTAGTACAAAATACGTGAC
GTAGAAAGTAATAATTTCTTGGGTAGTTTGCAGTTTTAAAATTATGTTTTAAAATGGACTATCATATGCT
TACCGTAACTTGAAAGTATTTCGATTTCTTGGCTTTATATATCTTGTGGAAAGGACGAAACACCGGAGAC
CACGGCAGGTCTCAGTTATAGTACTCTGGAAACAGAATCTACTATAACAAGGCAAAATGCCGTGTTTATC
TCGTCAACTTGTTGGCGAGATTTTTGACGCGTCTAGACTAGGTCTTGAAAGGAGTGGGAATTGGCTCCGG
TGCCCGTCAGTGGGCAGAGCGCACATCGCCCACAGTCCCCGAGAAGTTGGGGGGAGGGGTCGGCAATTGA
TCCGGTGCCTAGAGAAGGTGGCGCGGGGTAAACTGGGAAAGTGATGTCGTGTACTGGCTCCGCCTTTTTC
CCGAGGGTGGGGGAGAACCGTATATAAGTGCAGTAGTCGCCGTGAACGTTCTTTTTCGCAACGGGTTTGC
CGCCAGAACACAGGACCGGTCGCGCCACCATGAAGCGGACTGCTGATGGCAGTGAATTTGAGTCCCCAAA
GAAGAAGAGAAAGGTGGGGATCGCCACCATGGCCAAGCGGAACTACATCCTGGGCCTGGACATCGGCATC
ACCAGCGTGGGCTACGGCATCATCGACTACGAGACACGGGACGTGATCGATGCCGGCGTGCGGCTGTTCA
AAGAGGCCAACGTGGAAAACAACGAGGGCAGGCGGAGCAAGAGAGGCGCCAGAAGGCTGAAGCGGCGGAG
GCGGCATAGAATCCAGAGAGTGAAGAAGCTGCTGTTCGACTACAACCTGCTGACCGACCACAGCGAGCTG
AGCGGCATCAACCCCTACGAGGCCAGAGTGAAGGGCCTGAGCCAGAAGCTGAGCGAGGAAGAGTTCTCTG
CCGCCCTGCTGCACCTGGCCAAGAGAAGAGGCGTGCACAACGTGAACGAGGTGGAAGAGGACACCGGCAA
CGAGCTGTCCACCAAAGAGCAGATCAGCCGGAACAGCAAGGCCCTGGAAGAGAAATACGTGGCCGAACTG
CAGCTGGAACGGCTGAAGAAAGACGGCGAAGTGCGGGGCAGCATCAACAGATTCAAGACCAGCGACTACG
TGAAAGAAGCCAAACAGCTGCTGAAGGTGCAGAAGGCCTACCACCAGCTGGACCAGAGCTTCATCGACAC
CTACATCGACCTGCTGGAAACCCGGCGGACCTACTATGAGGGACCTGGCGAGGGCAGCCCCTTCGGCTGG
AAGGACATCAAAGAATGGTACGAGATGCTGATGGGCCACTGCACCTACTTCCCCGAGGAACTGCGGAGCG
TGAAGTACGCCTACAACGCCGACCTGTACAACGCCCTGAACGACCTGAACAATCTCGTGATCACCAGGGA
CGAGAACGAGAAGCTGGAATATTACGAGAAGTTCCAGATCATCGAGAACGTGTTCAAGCAGAAGAAGAAG
CCCACCCTGAAGCAGATCGCCAAAGAAATCCTCGTGAACGAAGAGGATATTAAGGGCTACAGAGTGACCA
GCACCGGCAAGCCCGAGTTCACCAACCTGAAGGTGTACCACGACATCAAGGACATTACCGCCCGGAAAGA
GATTATTGAGAACGCCGAGCTGCTGGATCAGATTGCCAAGATCCTGACCATCTACCAGAGCAGCGAGGAC
ATCCAGGAAGAACTGACCAATCTGAACTCCGAGCTGACCCAGGAAGAGATCGAGCAGATCTCTAATCTGA
AGGGCTATACCGGCACCCACAACCTGAGCCTGAAGGCCATCAACCTGATCCTGGACGAGCTGTGGCACAC
CAACGACAACCAGATCGCTATCTTCAACCGGCTGAAGCTGGTGCCCAAGAAGGTGGACCTGTCCCAGCAG
AAAGAGATCCCCACCACCCTGGTGGACGACTTCATCCTGAGCCCCGTCGTGAAGAGAAGCTTCATCCAGA
GCATCAAAGTGATCAACGCCATCATCAAGAAGTACGGCCTGCCCAACGACATCATTATCGAGCTGGCCCG
CGAGAAGAACTCCAAGGACGCCCAGAAAATGATCAACGAGATGCAGAAGCGGAACCGGCAGACCAACGAG
CGGATCGAGGAAATCATCCGGACCACCGGCAAAGAGAACGCCAAGTACCTGATCGAGAAGATCAAGCTGC
ACGACATGCAGGAAGGCAAGTGCCTGTACAGCCTGGAAGCCATCCCTCTGGAAGATCTGCTGAACAACCC
CTTCAACTATGAGGTGGACCACATCATCCCCAGAAGCGTGTCCTTCGACAACAGCTTCAACAACAAGGTG
CTCGTGAAGCAGGAAGAAAACAGCAAGAAGGGCAACCGGACCCCATTCCAGTACCTGAGCAGCAGCGACA
GCAAGATCAGCTACGAAACCTTCAAGAAGCACATCCTGAATCTGGCCAAGGGCAAGGGCAGAATCAGCAA
GACCAAGAAAGAGTATCTGCTGGAAGAACGGGACATCAACAGGTTCTCCGTGCAGAAAGACTTCATCAAC
CGGAACCTGGTGGATACCAGATACGCCACCAGAGGCCTGATGAACCTGCTGCGGAGCTACTTCAGAGTGA
ACAACCTGGACGTGAAAGTGAAGTCCATCAATGGCGGCTTCACCAGCTTTCTGCGGCGGAAGTGGAAGTT
TAAGAAAGAGCGGAACAAGGGGTACAAGCACCACGCCGAGGACGCCCTGATCATTGCCAACGCCGATTTC
ATCTTCAAAGAGTGGAAGAAACTGGACAAGGCCAAAAAAGTGATGGAAAACCAGATGTTCGAGGAAAAGC
AGGCCGAGAGCATGCCCGAGATCGAAACCGAGCAGGAGTACAAAGAGATCTTCATCACCCCCCACCAGAT
CAAGCACATTAAGGACTTCAAGGACTACAAGTACAGCCACCGGGTGGACAAGAAGCCTAATAGAAAGCTG
ATTAACGACACCCTGTACTCCACCCGGAAGGACGACAAGGGCAACACCCTGATCGTGAACAATCTGAACG
GCCTGTACGACAAGGACAATGACAAGCTGAAAAAGCTGATCAACAAGAGCCCCGAAAAGCTGCTGATGTA
CCACCACGACCCCCAGACCTACCAGAAACTGAAGCTGATTATGGAACAGTACGGCGACGAGAAGAATCCC
CTGTACAAGTACTACGAGGAAACCGGGAACTACCTGACCAAGTACTCCAAAAAGGACAACGGCCCCGTGA
TCAAGAAGATTAAGTATTACGGCAACAAACTGAACGCCCATCTGGACATCACCGACGACTACCCCAACAG
CAGAAACAAGGTCGTGAAGCTGTCCCTGAAGCCCTACAGATTCGACGTGTACCTGGACAATGGCGTGTAC
AAGTTCGTGACCGTGAAGAATCTGGATGTGATCAAAAAAGAAAACTACTACGAAGTGAATAGCAAGTGCT
ATGAGGAAGCTAAGAAGCTGAAGAAGATCAGCAACCAGGCCGAGTTTATCGCCTCCTTCTACAAGAACGA
TCTGATCAAGATCAACGGCGAGCTGTATAGAGTGATCGGCGTGAACAACGACCTGCTGAACCGGATCGAA
GTGAACATGATCGACATCACCTACCGCGAGTACCTGGAAAACATGAACGACAAGAGGCCCCCCCACATCA
TTAAGACAATCGCCTCCAAGACCCAGAGCATTAAGAAGTACAGCACAGACATTCTGGGCAACCTGTATGA
AGTGAAATCTAAGAAGCACCCTCAGATCATCAAAAAGGGCTATCCCTATGACGTGCCCGATTATGCCAGC
CTGGGCAGCGGCTCCAAGCGCACCGCCGATGGTTCCGAGTTCGAAAGCCCCAAAAAAAAGCGCAAGGTCT
AAAACTTGTTTATTGCAGCTTATAATGGTTACAAATAAAGCAATAGCATCACAAATTTCACAAATAAAGC
ATTTTTTTCACTGCATTCTAGTTGTGGTTTGTCCAAACTCATCAATGTATCTTATCATGTCTGGATCGGC
GGCCCGTTACATAACTTACGGTAAATGGCCCGCCTGGCTGACCGCCCAACGACCCCCGCCCATTGACGTC
AATAGTAACGCCAATAGGGACTTTCCATTGACGTCAATGGGTGGAGTATTTACGGTAAACTGCCCACTTG
GCAGTACATCAAGTGTATCATATGCCAAGTACGCCCCCTATTGACGTCAATGACGGTAAATGGCCCGCCT
GGCATTGTGCCCAGTACATGACCTTATGGGACTTTCCTACTTGGCAGTACATCTACGTATTAGTCATCGC
TATTACCATGGTCGAGGTGAGCCCCACGTTCTGCTTCACTCTCCCCATCTCCCCCCCCTCCCCACCCCCA
ATTTTGTATTTATTTATTTTTTAATTATTTTGTGCAGCGATGGGGGCGGGGGGGGGG
Features (pLannotate 1.2.2; 21 found; start..end, strand, type, name):
    163..390     +  intron         hybrid intron: hybrid between chicken β-actin (CBA) and minute virus of mice (MMV) introns (Gray et al., 2011)
    409..1128    +  CDS            EGFP: the original enhanced GFP (Yang et al., 1996) mammalian codon-optimized
   1135..1246    +  polyA_signal   bGH poly(A) signal: bovine growth hormone polyadenylation signal
   1351..1491    +  repeat_region  AAV2 ITR: inverted terminal repeat of adeno-associated virus serotype 2 inverted
   1496..1547    -  misc_feature   bom (fragment): basis of mobility region from pBR322
   1566..2021    +  rep_origin     f1 ori (sequence partly withheld): f1 bacteriophage origin of replication; arrow indicates direction of (+) strand synthesis
   2022..2071    -  misc_feature   bom (fragment): basis of mobility region from pBR322
   2173..2208    -  CDS            rop (fragment): Rop protein, which maintains plasmids at low copy number; rop
   2303..2407    +  promoter       AmpR promoter: bla
   2408..3268    +  CDS            AmpR: β-lactamase; bla; confers resistance to ampicillin, carbenicillin, and related antibiotics
   3439..4027    +  rep_origin     ori: high-copy-number ColE1/pMB1/pBR322/pUC origin of replication
   4100..4127    +  repeat_region  AAV2 ITR (fragment): inverted terminal repeat of adeno-associated virus serotype 2 inverted
   4156..4183    +  repeat_region  AAV2 ITR (fragment): inverted terminal repeat of adeno-associated virus serotype 2 inverted
   4231..4471    +  promoter       U6 promoter: RNA polymerase III promoter for human U6 snRNA
   4504..4575    +  misc_RNA       Sa gRNA scaffold (fragment): guide RNA scaffold for the Staphylococcus aureus CRISPR/Cas9 system
   4593..4611    +  CDS            small t antigen (fragment): SV40 (simian virus 40) small t antigen
   4637..4848    +  promoter       EF-1α core promoter: core promoter for human elongation factor EF-1α
   4940..8095    +  CDS            cas9: CAS9_STAAU - Experimental evidence at protein level: Swiss-Prot protein existence level 1. CRISPR (clustered regularly interspaced short palindromic repeat) is an adaptive immune system that provides protection against mobile genetic elements (viruses, transposable elements and conjugative plasmids). CRISPR clusters contain spacers, sequences complementary to antecedent mobile elements, and target invading nucleic acids. CRISPR clusters are transcribed and processed into CRISPR RNA (crRNA). In type II CRISPR systems correct processing of pre-crRNA requires a trans- encoded small RNA (tracrRNA)
   8198..8332    +  polyA_signal   SV40 poly(A) signal: SV40 polyadenylation signal
   8340..8625    +  enhancer       CMV enhancer: human cytomegalovirus immediate early enhancer; contains an 18-bp deletion relative to the standard CMV enhancer
   8627..162     +  promoter       chicken β-actin promoter (across the origin): No description available
