[The description below was written by a language model from this plasmid's Addgene catalogue record and pLannotate feature annotations shown in this document.]
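Description:
AAV-U6-sgRNA-EF1α-sakkhCas9-HA-NLS-polyA-CBh-EGFP-polyA is an 8,742 nt all-in-one AAV transfer plasmid for mammalian expression of a Staphylococcus aureus Cas9 genome-editing system together with a fluorescent reporter. The backbone is listed as unknown, but the annotated sequence shows a high-copy ColE1/pUC-type origin, an f1 origin and an ampicillin resistance gene (bla) with its own promoter for propagation and selection in E. coli. An AAV2 inverted terminal repeat is annotated intact on one side of the payload and only as short fragments on the other. ITRs are the cis elements needed for replication and packaging of the intervening DNA into AAV particles.

Three expression units lie between the ITRs. A human U6 RNA polymerase III promoter drives a guide RNA built on the SaCas9 scaffold; the record does not state the spacer or its target. An EF-1α core promoter drives the Cas9 coding sequence, which the plasmid name identifies as the SaKKH variant (a SaCas9 derivative with relaxed PAM requirements) fused to an HA tag and a nuclear localisation signal. These small tags are not annotated separately in the feature table. This unit ends with an SV40 poly(A) signal. The third unit is a CBh promoter, made up of the CMV enhancer, the chicken β-actin promoter and a hybrid CBA/MVM intron. It expresses EGFP with a bGH poly(A) signal, marking transfected or transduced cells.

The stated purpose is mediating knock-in of an sgRNA precursor. The associated publication concerns sgRNAs driven by endogenous promoters for monitoring the expression of low-abundance transcripts and lncRNAs. This suggests that the plasmid supplies the nuclease and targeting guide for such insertions, although the record names no donor template.
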