Addgene plasmid #168305: AAV-U6-sgRNA-EF1α-sakkhCas9-HA-NLS-polyA-CBh-EGFP-polyA
Purpose: mediated knock-in of sgRNA precursor
Depositing lab: Hui Yang. Depositing organization: Center for Excellence in Brain Science and Intelligence Technology, Chinese Academy of Sciences. Publication: Endogenous promoter-driven sgRNA for monitoring the expression of low-abundance transcripts and lncRNAs. Gao N, Hu J, He B, Ji Z, Hu X, Huang J, Wei Y, Peng J, Wei Y, Zhou Y, Shen X, Li H, Feng X, Xiao Q, Shi L, Sun Y, Zhou C, Zhou H, Yang H. Nat Cell Biol. 2021 Jan;23(1):99-108. doi: 10.1038/s41556-020-00610-9. Epub 2021 Jan 4. PubMed 33398178.
Backbone
  Vector backbone: unknown
  Vector type: Mammalian Expression, AAV
Growth in bacteria
  Bacterial resistance: Ampicillin, 100 μg/mL
  Growth temperature: 37°C
  Growth strain: NEB Stable
  Copy number: High Copy
Gene/Insert
  Gene/Insert name: SaKKH-EGFP-U6-sgRNA
  Species: Synthetic
  Promoter: EF1alpha, CBh
  Cloning method: Gibson Cloning
  Sequencing primers: 5′ n/a
Terms and licenses: Academic/Nonprofit Terms; Industry Terms: Not Available to Industry
How to cite: AAV-U6-sgRNA-EF1α-sakkhCas9-HA-NLS-polyA-CBh-EGFP-polyA was a gift from Hui Yang (Addgene plasmid # 168305 ; http://n2t.net/addgene:168305 ; RRID:Addgene_168305)
